Addgene plasmid #131523: AdMKP-3 S159AS197A
Purpose: Expresses MKP-3 with S159A mutation and S197A mutation in mammalian cells
Depositing lab: Haiyan Xu. Depositing organization: Brown University. Publication: MEK/ERK pathway mediates insulin-promoted degradation of MKP-3 protein in liver cells. Feng B, Jiao P, Yang Z, Xu H. Mol Cell Endocrinol. 2012 Sep 25;361(1-2):116-23. doi: 10.1016/j.mce.2012.03.025. Epub 2012 Apr 12. PubMed 22521266.
Backbone
  Vector backbone: pAd/CMV/V5-DEST
  Backbone manufacturer: Invitrogen (Life Technologies)
  Backbone size w/o insert (bp): 36686
  Total vector size (bp): 37832
  Vector type: Adenoviral
Growth in bacteria
  Bacterial resistance: Ampicillin, 100 μg/mL
  Growth temperature: 37°C
  Growth strain: NEB Stable
  Copy number: Unknown
Gene/Insert
  Gene/Insert name: Mitogen-activated protein kinase phosphatase 3 (alt name: Mkp-3)
  Species: M. musculus (mouse)
  Insert size (bp): 1146
  Mutation: changed Serine 159 to Alanine and Serine 197 to Alanine
  GenBank ID: NM_026268.3
  Entrez Gene: Dusp6 (a.k.a. 1300019I03Rik, MKP-3, MKP3, PYST1)
  Promoter: CMV
  Tag / fusion protein: No
  Cloning method: Gateway Cloning
  Sequencing primers: 5′ T7 primer TAATACGACTCACTATAGGG
Terms and licenses: Academic/Nonprofit Terms; Industry Terms: Not Available to Industry
How to cite: AdMKP-3 S159AS197A was a gift from Haiyan Xu (Addgene plasmid # 131523 ; http://n2t.net/addgene:131523 ; RRID:Addgene_131523)
