[The description below was written by a language model from this plasmid's Addgene catalogue record and pLannotate feature annotations shown in this document.]
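Description:
AdMKP-3 S159AS197A is a recombinant adenoviral expression plasmid built on the commercial pAd/CMV/V5-DEST Gateway destination vector, carrying most of a human adenovirus serotype 5 genome. The viral portion is bounded by two Ad5 inverted terminal repeats, with the Ψ packaging signal next to the left ITR. It encodes the replication and structural genes annotated in the feature table: polymerase, preterminal protein, DNA-binding protein, hexon, penton base, fiber, protease, VA RNAs and E4 open reading frames. No E1 coding sequences are annotated; the expression cassette sits at the left end where E1 would normally lie, and only part of E3 is detected, consistent with a replication-defective vector that needs a complementing packaging cell line. Outside the ITRs, a small bacterial segment provides a high-copy ColE1/pUC-type origin and the β-lactamase gene for ampicillin selection in E. coli.

The payload is the mouse Dusp6 coding sequence (MAP kinase phosphatase 3, an ERK-selective dual-specificity phosphatase) with serines 159 and 197 both changed to alanine. It was inserted by Gateway recombination, so it is flanked by attB1 and attB2 sites. Transcription is driven by the CMV immediate-early enhancer and promoter and terminated by the HSV thymidine kinase polyadenylation signal; a T7 promoter lies just upstream of the insert. The backbone's V5 epitope sequence remains downstream of attB2, but the record lists no tag, so the insert is presumably not fused to it. The stated purpose is expression of this mutant in mammalian cells, and the associated publication concerns MEK/ERK-dependent, insulin-promoted degradation of MKP-3 in liver cells. The sequenced record (about 35.7 kb) is roughly 2 kb shorter than the catalogued total size, a discrepancy the record does not explain.
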