Features (pLannotate 1.2.2; 45 found; start..end, strand, type, name):
      1..103     +  repeat_region  ITR: inverted terminal repeat of human adenovirus serotype 5 inverted
    191..341     +  misc_signal    Ad5 Ψ: packaging signal for adenovirus serotype 5
    524..576     -  misc_feature   bom (fragment): basis of mobility region from pBR322
    731..1110    +  enhancer       CMV enhancer: human cytomegalovirus immediate early enhancer
   1111..1314    +  promoter       CMV promoter: human cytomegalovirus (CMV) immediate early promoter
   1310..1343    +  LTR            5' LTR (truncated) (fragment): truncated 5' long terminal repeat (LTR) from HIV-1
   1359..1377    +  promoter       T7 promoter: promoter for bacteriophage T7 RNA polymerase
   1407..1431    +  protein_bind   attB1: mutant version of attB; recombination site for the Gateway® BP reaction BP Clonase™
   1468..2610    +  CDS            Dusp6: DUS6_MOUSE - Also known as Mkp3. Experimental evidence at protein level: Swiss-Prot protein existence level 1. Inactivates MAP kinases. Has a specificity for the ERK family (By similarity). Plays an important role in alleviating acute postoperative pain (PubMed:24155322, PubMed:28405172). Necessary for the normal dephosphorylation of the long-lasting phosphorylated forms of spinal MAPK1/3 and MAP kinase p38 induced by peripheral surgery, which drives the resolution of acute postoperative allodynia (PubMed:24155322). Also important for dephosphorylation of MAPK1/3 in local wound tissue, which f
   2644..2668    -  protein_bind   attB2: mutant version of attB; recombination site for the Gateway® BP reaction BP Clonase™
   2694..2735    +  CDS            V5 tag: epitope tag from simian virus 5
   2819..2867    +  polyA_signal   HSV TK poly(A) signal: herpes simplex virus thymidine kinase polyadenylation signal (Cole and Stacy, 1985)
   3149..3568    +  CDS            IX: CAP9_ADE05 - Experimental evidence at protein level: Swiss-Prot protein existence level 1. Structural component of the virion that acts as a cement protein on the capsid exterior and forms triskelion structures consisting of three molecules that stabilize three hexon trimers at the center of each icosahedral facet and fixes the peripentonal hexons. Dispensable for assembly. During virus entry, recruits the anterograde motor kinesin-1 to the capsid docked at the nuclear pore complex thereby subjecting the docked capsid to a pulling force. The resulting tension leads to capsid disruption, disper
   3655..4884    -  CDS            IVa2 (fragment): PKG1_ADEM1 - Protein inferred from homology: Swiss-Prot protein existence level 3. Component of the packaging machinery which encapsidates the viral DNA into preformed capsids and transcriptional activator of the viral major late promoter (MLP). Binds, along with packaging proteins 2 and 3, to the specific packaging sequence on the left end of viral genomic DNA and displays ATPase activity thereby providing the power stroke of the packaging machinery. The activity of packaging protein IVa2 is stimulated by protein 33K which acts as a terminase. May be the protein that pumps DNA into the capsid
   4740..7907    -  CDS            POL: DPOL_ADE05 - Experimental evidence at protein level: Swiss-Prot protein existence level 1. Eukaryotic-type DNA polymerase involved in viral genomic replication. DNA synthesis is protein primed, and acts in a strand displacement replication. Assembles in complex with viral pTP, DBP, host NFIA and host POU2F1/OCT1 on viral origin of replication. The polymerase covalently transfers dCMP onto pTP, thereby initiating complementary strand synthesis. From Human adenovirus C serotype 5 (HAdV-5) (Human adenovirus 5).
   8126..10129   -  CDS            PTP: TERM_ADE05 - Experimental evidence at protein level: Swiss-Prot protein existence level 1. Protein covalently bound to the viral DNA that acts as a primer for viral genomic replication by DNA strand displacement. Assembles on the viral origin of replication in an initiation complex with viral polymerase, DBP, host NFIA and host POU2F1/OCT1. During initiation, the polymerase covalently couples the first dCTP with Ser- 580 of pTP. The terminal protein stimulates the template activity over 20 fold compared to protein-free templates. Neo-synthesized viral genomes are linked to two preterminal prot
  10160..10316   +  ncRNA          VA: Accession: RF00102 - VA RNA
  10415..10572   +  ncRNA          VA: Accession: RF00102 - VA RNA
  10590..11834   +  CDS            L1: PKG3_ADE05 - Experimental evidence at protein level: Swiss-Prot protein existence level 1. Involved in viral genome packaging through its interaction with packaging proteins 1 and 2. After proteolytic cleavage by adenovirus protease, L1 52/55k protein is removed from the capsid during viral maturation. From Human adenovirus C serotype 5 (HAdV-5) (Human adenovirus 5).
  11858..13612   +  CDS            CAP3_ADE05: Experimental evidence at protein level: Swiss-Prot protein existence level 1. Structural component of the virion that acts as a cement protein on the capsid exterior and which mediates the interactions between the hexons, including the peripentonal hexons, and reaches all the way to the penton vertices. Two hexon linking proteins IIIa, one from each facet, stabilize the unique edge interface between a pair of facets. As the virus enters the host cell, hexon linking proteins IIIa are shed concomitant with virion acidification in the endosome. During virus assembly, seems to play a role in the s
  13697..15409   +  CDS            L2: CAPSP_ADE05 - Experimental evidence at protein level: Swiss-Prot protein existence level 1. Major capsid protein that self-associates to form penton base pentamers, each in the shape of a pentagon, situated at the 12 vertices of the pseudo T=25 capsid. Involved in virus secondary attachment to host cell after initial attachment by the fiber protein. Binds host integrin heterodimer ITGAV-ITGB5 (alphaV-beta5) thereby triggering clathrin-mediated endocytosis of virions. Mediates initial virus attachment to CXADR-negative cells. Binding to integrins ITGAV-ITGB5 also seems to induce macropinocytosi
  15419..16012   +  CDS            L2: NP_ADE02 - Experimental evidence at protein level: Swiss-Prot protein existence level 1. Plays a role in the inhibition of host immune response within the nucleus. Interacts with cellular nucleosomes and immobilizes the host immune danger signal HMGB1 on chromatin. In turn, prevents HMGB1 release out of the cell and thus decreases inflammation. Plays also a role in the wrapping and condensation of the viral DNA. May also promote viral genome import into the nucleus. From Human adenovirus C serotype 2 (HAdV-2) (Human adenovirus 2).
  16085..17188   +  CDS            L2: CORE5_ADE05 - Experimental evidence at protein level: Swiss-Prot protein existence level 1. Associates loosely with the viral DNA to form an outer shell around the nucleoprotein-DNA complex and links it with the capsid by binding the endosome lysis protein. Dissociates from the viral genome during entry. Might be involved in nuclear capsid assembly of the viral particles through its association with NPM1/nucleophosmin. From Human adenovirus C serotype 5 (HAdV-5) (Human adenovirus 5).
  17219..17458   +  CDS            COR10_ADE02: Experimental evidence at protein level: Swiss-Prot protein existence level 1. [Pre-core protein X]: Interacts with the viral DNA and aids in tightly condensing it within the capsid. Cleavage of pre-core protein X may serve to partially relax this structure within the mature virion prior to its entry into the nucleus. From Human adenovirus C serotype 2 (HAdV-2) (Human adenovirus 2).
  17544..18293   +  CDS            L3: CAP6_ADE05 - Experimental evidence at protein level: Swiss-Prot protein existence level 1. [Protease cofactor]: Cofactor that activates the viral protease. Binds to viral protease in a 1:1 ratio. From Human adenovirus C serotype 5 (HAdV-5) (Human adenovirus 5).
  18382..21237   +  CDS            L3 (sequence partly withheld): CAPSH_ADE05 - Experimental evidence at protein level: Swiss-Prot protein existence level 1. Major capsid protein that self-associates to form 240 hexon trimers, each in the shape of a hexagon, building most of the pseudo T=25 capsid. Assembled into trimeric units with the help of the chaperone shutoff protein. Transported by pre-protein VI to the nucleus where it associates with other structural proteins to form an empty capsid. Might be involved, through its interaction with host dyneins, in the intracellular microtubule-dependent transport of incoming viral capsid to the nucleus. From Human
  21273..21884   +  CDS            L3: PRO_ADE05 - Experimental evidence at transcript level: Swiss-Prot protein existence level 2. Cleaves viral precursor proteins (pTP, pIIIa, pVI, pVII, pVIII, and pX) inside newly assembled particles giving rise to mature virions. Protease complexed to its cofactor slides along the viral DNA to specifically locate and cleave the viral precursors. Mature virions have a weakened organization compared to the unmature virions, thereby facilitating subsequent uncoating. Without maturation, the particle lacks infectivity and is unable to uncoat. Late in adenovirus infection, in the cytoplasm, may part
  21986..23572   -  CDS            DBP: DNB2_ADE05 - Experimental evidence at protein level: Swiss-Prot protein existence level 1. Plays a role in the elongation phase of viral strand displacement replication by unwinding the template in an ATP- independent fashion, employing its capacity to form multimers. Also enhances the rate of initiation. Released from template upon second strand synthesis. Assembles in complex with viral pTP, viral pol, host NFIA and host POU2F1/OCT1 on viral origin of replication. Covers the whole ssDNA genome during synthesis. The complementary strand synthesis induces its relese from DNA template. May inhi
  23601..26021   +  CDS            L4: SHUT_ADE05 - Experimental evidence at protein level: Swiss-Prot protein existence level 1. Protein that inhibits host translation while promoting late viral translation by ribosome shunting. Blocks host cap-dependent translation by binding to eIF4G, displacing MKNK1 from cap initiation complexes and preventing EIF4E phosphorylation. Binds to the tripartite leader sequence of viral late mRNAs and recruits host eIF4G, PABPC1/poly-A binding protein and 40S ribosomes subunits on viral mRNAs, allowing ribosome shunting and efficient translation of late viral mRNAs even though conventional translati
  26234..26617   +  CDS            SF33K_ADE02 (fragment): Experimental evidence at protein level: Swiss-Prot protein existence level 1. Probably functions as the small terminase that is part of the molecular motor that translocates genomic DNA in empty capsid during DNA packaging. This motor is located at a unique vertex and comprises at least the IVa2 ATPase, the small terminase 33K and probably a portal. Forms a ring-like structure of about 17 nm in which genomic DNA is translocated into the capsid. Stimulates IVa2 ATPase activity in the presence of the viral genome. Once the DNA is packaged, the terminase detaches: the 33K protein is present in th
  26708..27388   +  CDS            L4: CAP8_ADE02 - Experimental evidence at protein level: Swiss-Prot protein existence level 1. [Hexon-linking protein-C]: Structural component of the virion that acts as a cement protein on the capsid interior and which glue the peripentonal hexons and group-of-nine hexons together. From Human adenovirus C serotype 2 (HAdV-2) (Human adenovirus 2).
  27392..27712   +  CDS            E312_ADE02: Experimental evidence at protein level: Swiss-Prot protein existence level 1. From Human adenovirus C serotype 2 (HAdV-2) (Human adenovirus 2).
  28127..28492   +  CDS            E3145_ADE02: Experimental evidence at protein level: Swiss-Prot protein existence level 1. May prevent Nf-kappaB activation by immune signals like Tumor necrosis factor, presumably by inhibiting NFKB1 dimer DNA-binding. May act directly at the TNF receptor to inhibit signaling. From Human adenovirus C serotype 2 (HAdV-2) (Human adenovirus 2).
  28523..28687   -  CDS            UXP_ADE05 (fragment): Experimental evidence at transcript level: Swiss-Prot protein existence level 2. Might play a role in viral replication since it is associated with viral replication centers. Seems to have an effect on DBP localization. From Human adenovirus C serotype 5 (HAdV-5) (Human adenovirus 5).
  28698..30440   +  CDS            SPIKE_ADE05: Experimental evidence at protein level: Swiss-Prot protein existence level 1. Forms spikes that protrude from each vertex of the icosahedral capsid. Interacts with host coxsackievirus and adenovirus receptor CXADR located at the cell tight junctions to provide virion initial attachment to target cell. The fiber protein binds to CXADR with a higher affinity than CXADR binds to itself, thereby blocking the cell-cell adhesion function of CXADR dimers and leading to local disruption of the tight junction. Fiber protein present on neo- synthesized particles may thus disrupt the junctional integrity
  30573..30650   -  CDS            E417_ADE03: Protein predicted: Swiss-Prot protein existence level 4. From Human adenovirus B serotype 3 (HAdV-3) (Human adenovirus 3).
  30852..31733   -  CDS            E434_ADE02: Experimental evidence at protein level: Swiss-Prot protein existence level 1. Plays a major role to prevent cellular inhibition of viral genome replication by nuclear bodies. Assembles an SCF-like E3 ubiquitin ligase complex based on the cellular proteins ELOB, ELOC, CUL5 and RBX1, in cooperation with viral E1B-55K. This viral RING-type ligase ubiquitinates cellular substrates prior to proteasomal degradation: p53/TP53, LIG4, MRE11-RAD50-NBS1 (MRN) complex, ITGA3, DAXX and BLM. From Human adenovirus C serotype 2 (HAdV-2) (Human adenovirus 2).
  32012..32359   -  CDS            E411_ADE05: Experimental evidence at protein level: Swiss-Prot protein existence level 1. From Human adenovirus C serotype 5 (HAdV-5) (Human adenovirus 5).
  32359..32748   -  CDS            E4RF2_ADE02: Protein predicted: Swiss-Prot protein existence level 4. From Human adenovirus C serotype 2 (HAdV-2) (Human adenovirus 2).
  32799..33182   -  CDS            E4RF1_ADE02: Experimental evidence at protein level: Swiss-Prot protein existence level 1. May modulate tight-junctions functions of infected cells through interactions with PDZ proteins. E4 ORF1 has ben show for Adenovirus 9 to interact with protein involved in tight junction regulation. May play a role in mTOR activation by activating PI3- kinase, thus overriding cellular checkpoint for translation. From Human adenovirus C serotype 2 (HAdV-2) (Human adenovirus 2).
  33492..33594   -  repeat_region  ITR: inverted terminal repeat of human adenovirus serotype 5 inverted
  33648..33772   +  CDS            TcR (fragment): tetracycline efflux protein; tet; confers resistance to tetracycline
  33818..34406   -  rep_origin     ori: high-copy-number ColE1/pMB1/pBR322/pUC origin of replication
  34558..35418   -  CDS            AmpR: β-lactamase; bla; confers resistance to ampicillin, carbenicillin, and related antibiotics
  35419..35523   -  promoter       AmpR promoter: bla
>Addgene plasmid #131523 | AdMKP-3 S159AS197A | addgene full sequence | sequence record 256915 | Addgene NGS Result
CATCATCAATAATATACCTTATTTTGGATTGAAGCCAATATGATAATGAGGGGGTGGAGTTTGTGACGTG
GCGCGGGGCGTGGGAACGGGGCGGGTGACGTAGTAGTGTGGCGGAAGTGTGATGTTGCAAGTGTGGCGGA
ACACATGTAAGCGACGGATGTGGCAAAAGTGACGTTTTTGGTGTGCGCCGGTGTACACAGGAAGTGACAA
TTTTCGCGCGGTTTTAGGCGGATGTTGTAGTAAATTTGGGCGTAACCGAGTAAGATTTGGCCATTTTCGC
GGGAAAACTGAATAAGAGGAAGTGAAATCTGAATAATTTTGTGTTACTCATAGCGCGTAATATTTGTCTA
GGGCCGCGGGGACTTTGACCGTTTACGTGGAGACTCGCCCAGGTGTTTTTCTCAGGTGTTTTCCGCGTTC
CGGGTCAAAGTTGGCGTTTTATTATTATAGTCAGTCGAAGCTTGGATCCGGTACCTCTAGAATTCTCGAG
CGGCCGCTAGCGACATCGGATCTCCCGATCCCCTATGGTGCACTCTCAGTACAATCTGCTCTGATGCCGC
ATAGTTAAGCCAGTATCTGCTCCCTGCTTGTGTGTTGGAGGTCGCTGAGTAGTGCGCGAGCAAAATTTAA
GCTACAACAAGGCAAGGCTTGACCGACAATTGCATGAAGAATCTGCTTAGGGTTAGGCGTTTTGCGCTGC
TTCGCGATGTACGGGCCAGATATACGCGTTGACATTGATTATTGACTAGTTATTAATAGTAATCAATTAC
GGGGTCATTAGTTCATAGCCCATATATGGAGTTCCGCGTTACATAACTTACGGTAAATGGCCCGCCTGGC
TGACCGCCCAACGACCCCCGCCCATTGACGTCAATAATGACGTATGTTCCCATAGTAACGCCAATAGGGA
CTTTCCATTGACGTCAATGGGTGGAGTATTTACGGTAAACTGCCCACTTGGCAGTACATCAAGTGTATCA
TATGCCAAGTACGCCCCCTATTGACGTCAATGACGGTAAATGGCCCGCCTGGCATTATGCCCAGTACATG
ACCTTATGGGACTTTCCTACTTGGCAGTACATCTACGTATTAGTCATCGCTATTACCATGGTGATGCGGT
TTTGGCAGTACATCAATGGGCGTGGATAGCGGTTTGACTCACGGGGATTTCCAAGTCTCCACCCCATTGA
CGTCAATGGGAGTTTGTTTTGGCACCAAAATCAACGGGACTTTCCAAAATGTCGTAACAACTCCGCCCCA
TTGACGCAAATGGGCGGTAGGCGTGTACGGTGGGAGGTCTATATAAGCAGAGCTCTCTGGCTAACTAGAG
AACCCACTGCTTACTGGCTTATCGAAATTAATACGACTCACTATAGGGAGACCCAAGCTGGCTAGTTAAG
CTATCAACAAGTTTGTACAAAAAAGCAGGCTCCGCGGCCGCCCCCTTCACCCTGCAGCTCGACCCCCATG
ATAGATACGCTCAGACCCGTGCCCTTCGCGTCGGAAATGGCGATCTGCAAGACGGTGTCGTGGCTCAACG
AGCAGCTGGAGCTGGGCAACGAACGGCTTCTGCTGATGGACTGCCGACCACAGGAGCTGTACGAGTCGTC
ACACATCGAATCTGCCATTAATGTGGCCATCCCCGGCATCATGCTGCGGCGTCTGCAGAAGGGCAACCTG
CCCGTGCGTGCGCTCTTCACGCGCTGCGAGGACCGGGACCGCTTTACCAGGCGCTGCGGCACCGACACCG
TGGTGCTGTACGACGAGAATAGCAGCGACTGGAATGAGAACACTGGTGGAGAGTCGGTCCTCGGGCTGCT
GCTCAAGAAACTCAAAGACGAGGGCTGCCGGGCGTTCTACCTGGAAGGTGGCTTCAGTAAGTTCCAGGCC
GAGTTCGCCCTGCACTGCGAGACCAATCTAGACGGCTCGTGCAGCAGCAGTGCCCCGCCTTTGCCAGTGC
TGGGGCTCGGGGGCCTGCGGATCAGCTCGGACTCTTCCTCGGACATTGAGTCTGACCTTGACCGAGACCC
CAATAGTGCAACGGACTCTGATGGCGCCCCGCTGTCCAACAGCCAGCCTTCCTTCCCGGTGGAGATTTTG
CCCTTCCTTTACCTGGGCTGTGCCAAGGACTCGACCAACTTGGACGTGTTGGAAGAGTTTGGCATCAAGT
ACATCTTGAATGTCACCCCCAATTTGCCCAATCTGTTTGAGAATGCGGGCGAGTTCAAATACAAGCAAAT
TCCTATCTCGGATCACTGGAGCCAAAACCTGTCCCAGTTTTTCCCTGAGGCCATTTCTTTCATAGATGAA
GCCCGAGGCAAAAACTGTGGTGTCCTGGTGCATTGCTTGGCAGGTATCAGCCGCTCTGTCACCGTGACAG
TGGCGTACCTCATGCAGAAGCTCAACCTGTCCATGAACGATGCTTACGACATTGTTAAGATGAAGAAGTC
CAACATCTCCCCCAACTTCAACTTCATGGGCCAGCTGCTTGACTTCGAAAGGACCCTGGGACTGAGCAGC
CCTTGTGACAACCGTGTCCCCACTCCGCAGCTGTACTTCACCACGCCCTCCAACCAGAACGTCTACCAGG
TGGACTCCCTGCAGTCTACGTGAAAGGCACCCACCTCAAGGGTGGGCGCGCCGACCCAGCTTTCTTGTAC
AAAGTGGTTGATCTAGAGGGCCCGCGGTTCGAAGGTAAGCCTATCCCTAACCCTCTCCTCGGTCTCGATT
CTACGCGTACCGGTTAGTAATGAGTTTAAACGGGGGAGGCTAACTGAAACACGGAAGGAGACAATACCGG
AAGGAACCCGCGCTATGACGGCAATAAAAAGACAGAATAAAACGCACGGGTGTTGGGTCGTTTGTTCATA
AACGCGGGGTTCGGTCCCAGGGCTGGCACTCTGTCGATACCCCACCGAGACCCCATTGGGGCCAATACGC
CCGCGTTTCTTCCTTTTCCCCACCCCACCCCCCAAGTTCGGGTGAAGGCCCAGGGCTCGCAGCCAACGTC
GGGGCGGCAGGCCCTGCCATAGCAGATCCGATTCGACAGATCACTGAAATGTGTGGGCGTGGCTTAAGGG
TGGGAAAGAATATATAAGGTGGGGGTCTTATGTAGTTTTGTATCTGTTTTGCAGCAGCCGCCGCCGCCAT
GAGCACCAACTCGTTTGATGGAAGCATTGTGAGCTCATATTTGACAACGCGCATGCCCCCATGGGCCGGG
GTGCGTCAGAATGTGATGGGCTCCAGCATTGATGGTCGCCCCGTCCTGCCCGCAAACTCTACTACCTTGA
CCTACGAGACCGTGTCTGGAACGCCGTTGGAGACTGCAGCCTCCGCCGCCGCTTCAGCCGCTGCAGCCAC
CGCCCGCGGGATTGTGACTGACTTTGCTTTCCTGAGCCCGCTTGCAAGCAGTGCAGCTTCCCGTTCATCC
GCCCGCGATGACAAGTTGACGGCTCTTTTGGCACAATTGGATTCTTTGACCCGGGAACTTAATGTCGTTT
CTCAGCAGCTGTTGGATCTGCGCCAGCAGGTTTCTGCCCTGAAGGCTTCCTCCCCTCCCAATGCGGTTTA
AAACATAAATAAAAAACCAGACTCTGTTTGGATTTGGATCAAGCAAGTGTCTTGCTGTCTTTATTTAGGG
GTTTTGCGCGCGCGGTAGGCCCGGGACCAGCGGTCTCGGTCGTTGAGGGTCCTGTGTATTTTTTCCAGGA
CGTGGTAAAGGTGACTCTGGATGTTCAGATACATGGGCATAAGCCCGTCTCTGGGGTGGAGGTAGCACCA
CTGCAGAGCTTCATGCTGCGGGGTGGTGTTGTAGATGATCCAGTCGTAGCAGGAGCGCTGGGCGTGGTGC
CTAAAAATGTCTTTCAGTAGCAAGCTGATTGCCAGGGGCAGGCCCTTGGTGTAAGTGTTTACAAAGCGGT
TAAGCTGGGATGGGTGCATACGTGGGGATATGAGATGCATCTTGGACTGTATTTTTAGGTTGGCTATGTT
CCCAGCCATATCCCTCCGGGGATTCATGTTGTGCAGAACCACCAGCACAGTGTATCCGGTGCACTTGGGA
AATTTGTCATGTAGCTTAGAAGGAAATGCGTGGAAGAACTTGGAGACGCCCTTGTGACCTCCAAGATTTT
CCATGCATTCGTCCATAATGATGGCAATGGGCCCACGGGCGGCGGCCTGGGCGAAGATATTTCTGGGATC
ACTAACGTCATAGTTGTGTTCCAGGATGAGATCGTCATAGGCCATTTTTACAAAGCGCGGGCGGAGGGTG
CCAGACTGCGGTATAATGGTTCCATCCGGCCCAGGGGCGTAGTTACCCTCACAGATTTGCATTTCCCACG
CTTTGAGTTCAGATGGGGGGATCATGTCTACCTGCGGGGCGATGAAGAAAACGGTTTCCGGGGTAGGGGA
GATCAGCTGGGAAGAAAGCAGGTTCCTGAGCAGCTGCGACTTACCGCAGCCGGTGGGCCCGTAAATCACA
CCTATTACCGGCTGCAACTGGTAGTTAAGAGAGCTGCAGCTGCCGTCATCCCTGAGCAGGGGGGCCACTT
CGTTAAGCATGTCCCTGACTCGCATGTTTTCCCTGACCAAATCCGCCAGAAGGCGCTCGCCGCCCAGCGA
TAGCAGTTCTTGCAAGGAAGCAAAGTTTTTCAACGGTTTGAGACCGTCCGCCGTAGGCATGCTTTTGAGC
GTTTGACCAAGCAGTTCCAGGCGGTCCCACAGCTCGGTCACCTGCTCTACGGCATCTCGATCCAGCATAT
CTCCTCGTTTCGCGGGTTGGGGCGGCTTTCGCTGTACGGCAGTAGTCGGTGCTCGTCCAGACGGGCCAGG
GTCATGTCTTTCCACGGGCGCAGGGTCCTCGTCAGCGTAGTCTGGGTCACGGTGAAGGGGTGCGCTCCGG
GCTGCGCGCTGGCCAGGGTGCGCTTGAGGCTGGTCCTGCTGGTGCTGAAGCGCTGCCGGTCTTCGCCCTG
CGCGTCGGCCAGGTAGCATTTGACCATGGTGTCATAGTCCAGCCCCTCCGCGGCGTGGCCCTTGGCGCGC
AGCTTGCCCTTGGAGGAGGCGCCGCACGAGGGGCAGTGCAGACTTTTGAGGGCGTAGAGCTTGGGCGCGA
GAAATACCGATTCCGGGGAGTAGGCATCCGCGCCGCAGGCCCCGCAGACGGTCTCGCATTCCACGAGCCA
GGTGAGCTCTGGCCGTTCGGGGTCAAAAACCAGGTTTCCCCCATGCTTTTTGATGCGTTTCTTACCTCTG
GTTTCCATGAGCCGGTGTCCACGCTCGGTGACGAAAAGGCTGTCCGTGTCCCCGTATACAGACTTGAGAG
GCCTGTCCTCGAGCGGTGTTCCGCGGTCCTCCTCGTATAGAAACTCGGACCACTCTGAGACAAAGGCTCG
CGTCCAGGCCAGCACGAAGGAGGCTAAGTGGGAGGGGTAGCGGTCGTTGTCCACTAGGGGGTCCACTCGC
TCCAGGGTGTGAAGACACATGTCGCCCTCTTCGGCATCAAGGAAGGTGATTGGTTTGTAGGTGTAGGCCA
CGTGACCGGGTGTTCCTGAAGGGGGGCTATAAAAGGGGGTGGGGGCGCGTTCGTCCTCACTCTCTTCCGC
ATCGCTGTCTGCGAGGGCCAGCTGTTGGGGTGAGTACTCCCTCTGAAAAGCGGGCATGACTTCTGCGCTA
AGATTGTCAGTTTCCAAAAACGAGGAGGATTTGATATTCACCTGGCCCGCGGTGATGCCTTTGAGGGTGG
CCGCATCCATCTGGTCAGAAAAGACAATCTTTTTGTTGTCAAGCTTGGTGGCAAACGACCCGTAGAGGGC
GTTGGACAGCAACTTGGCGATGGAGCGCAGGGTTTGGTTTTTGTCGCGATCGGCGCGCTCCTTGGCCGCG
ATGTTTAGCTGCACGTATTCGCGCGCAACGCACCGCCATTCGGGAAAGACGGTGGTGCGCTCGTCGGGCA
CCAGGTGCACGCGCCAACCGCGGTTGTGCAGGGTGACAAGGTCAACGCTGGTGGCTACCTCTCCGCGTAG
GCGCTCGTTGGTCCAGCAGAGGCGGCCGCCCTTGCGCGAGCAGAATGGCGGTAGGGGGTCTAGCTGCGTC
TCGTCCGGGGGGTCTGCGTCCACGGTAAAGACCCCGGGCAGCAGGCGCGCGTCGAAGTAGTCTATCTTGC
ATCCTTGCAAGTCTAGCGCCTGCTGCCATGCGCGGGCGGCAAGCGCGCGCTCGTATGGGTTGAGTGGGGG
ACCCCATGGCATGGGGTGGGTGAGCGCGGAGGCGTACATGCCGCAAATGTCGTAAACGTAGAGGGGCTCT
CTGAGTATTCCAAGATATGTAGGGTAGCATCTTCCACCGCGGATGCTGGCGCGCACGTAATCGTATAGTT
CGTGCGAGGGAGCGAGGAGGTCGGGACCGAGGTTGCTACGGGCGGGCTGCTCTGCTCGGAAGACTATCTG
CCTGAAGATGGCATGTGAGTTGGATGATATGGTTGGACGCTGGAAGACGTTGAAGCTGGCGTCTGTGAGA
CCTACCGCGTCACGCACGAAGGAGGCGTAGGAGTCGCGCAGCTTGTTGACCAGCTCGGCGGTGACCTGCA
CGTCTAGGGCGCAGTAGTCCAGGGTTTCCTTGATGATGTCATACTTATCCTGTCCCTTTTTTTTCCACAG
CTCGCGGTTGAGGACAAACTCTTCGCGGTCTTTCCAGTACTCTTGGATCGGAAACCCGTCGGCCTCCGAA
CGGTAAGAGCCTAGCATGTAGAACTGGTTGACGGCCTGGTAGGCGCAGCATCCCTTTTCTACGGGTAGCG
CGTATGCCTGCGCGGCCTTCCGGAGCGAGGTGTGGGTGAGCGCAAAGGTGTCCCTGACCATGACTTTGAG
GTACTGGTATTTGAAGTCAGTGTCGTCGCATCCGCCCTGCTCCCAGAGCAAAAAGTCCGTGCGCTTTTTG
GAACGCGGATTTGGCAGGGCGAAGGTGACATCGTTGAAGAGTATCTTTCCCGCGCGAGGCATAAAGTTGC
GTGTGATGCGGAAGGGTCCCGGCACCTCGGAACGGTTGTTAATTACCTGGGCGGCGAGCACGATCTCGTC
AAAGCCGTTGATGTTGTGGCCCACAATGTAAAGTTCCAAGAAGCGCGGGATGCCCTTGATGGAAGGCAAT
TTTTTAAGTTCCTCGTAGGTGAGCTCTTCAGGGGAGCTGAGCCCGTGCTCTGAAAGGGCCCAGTCTGCAA
GATGAGGGTTGGAAGCGACGAATGAGCTCCACAGGTCACGGGCCATTAGCATTTGCAGGTGGTCGCGAAA
GGTCCTAAACTGGCGACCTATGGCCATTTTTTCTGGGGTGATGCAGTAGAAGGTAAGCGGGTCTTGTTCC
CAGCGGTCCCATCCAAGGTTCGCGGCTAGGTCTCGCGCGGCAGTCACTAGAGGCTCATCTCCGCCGAACT
TCATGACCAGCATGAAGGGCACGAGCTGCTTCCCAAAGGCCCCCATCCAAGTATAGGTCTCTACATCGTA
GGTGACAAAGAGACGCTCGGTGCGAGGATGCGAGCCGATCGGGAAGAACTGGATCTCCCGCCACCAATTG
GAGGAGTGGCTATTGATGTGGTGAAAGTAGAAGTCCCTGCGACGGGCCGAACACTCGTGCTGGCTTTTGT
AAAAACGTGCGCAGTACTGGCAGCGGTGCACGGGCTGTACATCCTGCACGAGGTTGACCTGACGACCGCG
CACAAGGAAGCAGAGTGGGAATTTGAGCCCCTCGCCTGGCGGGTTTGGCTGGTGGTCTTCTACTTCGGCT
GCTTGTCCTTGACCGTCTGGCTGCTCGAGGGGAGTTACGGTGGATCGGACCACCACGCCGCGCGAGCCCA
AAGTCCAGATGTCCGCGCGCGGCGGTCGGAGCTTGATGACAACATCGCGCAGATGGGAGCTGTCCATGGT
CTGGAGCTCCCGCGGCGTCAGGTCAGGCGGGAGCTCCTGCAGGTTTACCTCGCATAGACGGGTCAGGGCG
CGGGCTAGATCCAGGTGATACCTAATTTCCAGGGGCTGGTTGGTGGCGGCGTCGATGGCTTGCAAGAGGC
CGCATCCCCGCGGCGCGACTACGGTACCGCGCGGCGGGCGGTGGGCCGCGGGGGTGTCCTTGGATGATGC
ATCTAAAAGCGGTGACGCGGGCGAGCCCCCGGAGGTAGGGGGGGCTCCGGACCCGCCGGGAGAGGGGGCA
GGGGCACGTCGGCGCCGCGCGCGGGCAGGAGCTGGTGCTGCGCGCGTAGGTTGCTGGCGAACGCGACGAC
GCGGCGGTTGATCTCCTGAATCTGGCGCCTCTGCGTGAAGACGACGGGCCCGGTGAGCTTGAACCTGAAA
GAGAGTTCGACAGAATCAATTTCGGTGTCGTTGACGGCGGCCTGGCGCAAAATCTCCTGCACGTCTCCTG
AGTTGTCTTGATAGGCGATCTCGGCCATGAACTGCTCGATCTCTTCCTCCTGGAGATCTCCGCGTCCGGC
TCGCTCCACGGTGGCGGCGAGGTCGTTGGAAATGCGGGCCATGAGCTGCGAGAAGGCGTTGAGGCCTCCC
TCGTTCCAGACGCGGCTGTAGACCACGCCCCCTTCGGCATCGCGGGCGCGCATGACCACCTGCGCGAGAT
TGAGCTCCACGTGCCGGGCGAAGACGGCGTAGTTTCGCAGGCGCTGAAAGAGGTAGTTGAGGGTGGTGGC
GGTGTGTTCTGCCACGAAGAAGTACATAACCCAGCGTCGCAACGTGGATTCGTTGATATCCCCCAAGGCC
TCAAGGCGCTCCATGGCCTCGTAGAAGTCCACGGCGAAGTTGAAAAACTGGGAGTTGCGCGCCGACACGG
TTAACTCCTCCTCCAGAAGACGGATGAGCTCGGCGACAGTGTCGCGCACCTCGCGCTCAAAGGCTACAGG
GGCCTCTTCTTCTTCTTCAATCTCCTCTTCCATAAGGGCCTCCCCTTCTTCTTCTTCTGGCGGCGGTGGG
GGAGGGGGGACACGGCGGCGACGACGGCGCACCGGGAGGCGGTCGACAAAGCGCTCGATCATCTCCCCGC
GGCGACGGCGCATGGTCTCGGTGACGGCGCGGCCGTTCTCGCGGGGGCGCAGTTGGAAGACGCCGCCCGT
CATGTCCCGGTTATGGGTTGGCGGGGGGCTGCCATGCGGCAGGGATACGGCGCTAACGATGCATCTCAAC
AATTGTTGTGTAGGTACTCCGCCGCCGAGGGACCTGAGCGAGTCCGCATCGACCGGATCGGAAAACCTCT
CGAGAAAGGCGTCTAACCAGTCACAGTCGCAAGGTAGGCTGAGCACCGTGGCGGGCGGCAGCGGGCGGCG
GTCGGGGTTGTTTCTGGCGGAGGTGCTGCTGATGATGTAATTAAAGTAGGCGGTCTTGAGACGGCGGATG
GTCGACAGAAGCACCATGTCCTTGGGTCCGGCCTGCTGAATGCGCAGGCGGTCGGCCATGCCCCAGGCTT
CGTTTTGACATCGGCGCAGGTCTTTGTAGTAGTCTTGCATGAGCCTTTCTACCGGCACTTCTTCTTCTCC
TTCCTCTTGTCCTGCATCTCTTGCATCTATCGCTGCGGCGGCGGCGGAGTTTGGCCGTAGGTGGCGCCCT
CTTCCTCCCATGCGTGTGACCCCGAAGCCCCTCATCGGCTGAAGCAGGGCTAGGTCGGCGACAACGCGCT
CGGCTAATATGGCCTGCTGCACCTGCGTGAGGGTAGACTGGAAGTCATCCATGTCCACAAAGCGGTGGTA
TGCGCCCGTGTTGATGGTGTAAGTGCAGTTGGCCATAACGGACCAGTTAACGGTCTGGTGACCCGGCTGC
GAGAGCTCGGTGTACCTGAGACGCGAGTAAGCCCTCGAGTCAAATACGTAGTCGTTGCAAGTCCGCACCA
GGTACTGGTATCCCACCAAAAAGTGCGGCGGCGGCTGGCGGTAGAGGGGCCAGCGTAGGGTGGCCGGGGC
TCCGGGGGCGAGATCTTCCAACATAAGGCGATGATATCCGTAGATGTACCTGGACATCCAGGTGATGCCG
GCGGCGGTGGTGGAGGCGCGCGGAAAGTCGCGGACGCGGTTCCAGATGTTGCGCAGCGGCAAAAAGTGCT
CCATGGTCGGGACGCTCTGGCCGGTCAGGCGCGCGCAATCGTTGACGCTCTAGACCGTGCAAAAGGAGAG
CCTGTAAGCGGGCACTCTTCCGTGGTCTGGTGGATAAATTCGCAAGGGTATCATGGCGGACGACCGGGGT
TCGAGCCCCGTATCCGGCCGTCCGCCGTGATCCATGCGGTTACCGCCCGCGTGTCGAACCCAGGTGTGCG
ACGTCAGACAACGGGGGAGTGCTCCTTTTGGCTTCCTTCCAGGCGCGGCGGCTGCTGCGCTAGCTTTTTT
GGCCACTGGCCGCGCGCAGCGTAAGCGGTTAGGCTGGAAAGCGAAAGCATTAAGTGGCTCGCTCCCTGTA
GCCGGAGGGTTATTTTCCAAGGGTTGAGTCGCGGGACCCCCGGTTCGAGTCTCGGACCGGCCGGACTGCG
GCGAACGGGGGTTTGCCTCCCCGTCATGCAAGACCCCGCTTGCAAATTCCTCCGGAAACAGGGACGAGCC
CCTTTTTTGCTTTTCCCAGATGCATCCGGTGCTGCGGCAGATGCGCCCCCCTCCTCAGCAGCGGCAAGAG
CAAGAGCAGCGGCAGACATGCAGGGCACCCTCCCCTCCTCCTACCGCGTCAGGAGGGGCGACATCCGCGG
TTGACGCGGCAGCAGATGGTGATTACGAACCCCCGCGGCGCCGGGCCCGGCACTACCTGGACTTGGAGGA
GGGCGAGGGCCTGGCGCGGCTAGGAGCGCCCTCTCCTGAGCGGCACCCAAGGGTGCAGCTGAAGCGTGAT
ACGCGTGAGGCGTACGTGCCGCGGCAGAACCTGTTTCGCGACCGCGAGGGAGAGGAGCCCGAGGAGATGC
GGGATCGAAAGTTCCACGCAGGGCGCGAGCTGCGGCATGGCCTGAATCGCGAGCGGTTGCTGCGCGAGGA
GGACTTTGAGCCCGACGCGCGAACCGGGATTAGTCCCGCGCGCGCACACGTGGCGGCCGCCGACCTGGTA
ACCGCATACGAGCAGACGGTGAACCAGGAGATTAACTTTCAAAAAAGCTTTAACAACCACGTGCGTACGC
TTGTGGCGCGCGAGGAGGTGGCTATAGGACTGATGCATCTGTGGGACTTTGTAAGCGCGCTGGAGCAAAA
CCCAAATAGCAAGCCGCTCATGGCGCAGCTGTTCCTTATAGTGCAGCACAGCAGGGACAACGAGGCATTC
AGGGATGCGCTGCTAAACATAGTAGAGCCCGAGGGCCGCTGGCTGCTCGATTTGATAAACATCCTGCAGA
GCATAGTGGTGCAGGAGCGCAGCTTGAGCCTGGCTGACAAGGTGGCCGCCATCAACTATTCCATGCTTAG
CCTGGGCAAGTTTTACGCCCGCAAGATATACCATACCCCTTACGTTCCCATAGACAAGGAGGTAAAGATC
GAGGGGTTCTACATGCGCATGGCGCTGAAGGTGCTTACCTTGAGCGACGACCTGGGCGTTTATCGCAACG
AGCGCATCCACAAGGCCGTGAGCGTGAGCCGGCGGCGCGAGCTCAGCGACCGCGAGCTGATGCACAGCCT
GCAAAGGGCCCTGGCTGGCACGGGCAGCGGCGATAGAGAGGCCGAGTCCTACTTTGACGCGGGCGCTGAC
CTGCGCTGGGCCCCAAGCCGACGCGCCCTGGAGGCAGCTGGGGCCGGACCTGGGCTGGCGGTGGCACCCG
CGCGCGCTGGCAACGTCGGCGGCGTGGAGGAATATGACGAGGACGATGAGTACGAGCCAGAGGACGGCGA
GTACTAAGCGGTGATGTTTCTGATCAGATGATGCAAGACGCAACGGACCCGGCGGTGCGGGCGGCGCTGC
AGAGCCAGCCGTCCGGCCTTAACTCCACGGACGACTGGCGCCAGGTCATGGACCGCATCATGTCGCTGAC
TGCGCGCAATCCTGACGCGTTCCGGCAGCAGCCGCAGGCCAACCGGCTCTCCGCAATTCTGGAAGCGGTG
GTCCCGGCGCGCGCAAACCCCACGCACGAGAAGGTGCTGGCGATCGTAAACGCGCTGGCCGAAAACAGGG
CCATCCGGCCCGACGAGGCCGGCCTGGTCTACGACGCGCTGCTTCAGCGCGTGGCTCGTTACAACAGCGG
CAACGTGCAGACCAACCTGGACCGGCTGGTGGGGGATGTGCGCGAGGCCGTGGCGCAGCGTGAGCGCGCG
CAGCAGCAGGGCAACCTGGGCTCCATGGTTGCACTAAACGCCTTCCTGAGTACACAGCCCGCCAACGTGC
CGCGGGGACAGGAGGACTACACCAACTTTGTGAGCGCACTGCGGCTAATGGTGACTGAGACACCGCAAAG
TGAGGTGTACCAGTCTGGGCCAGACTATTTTTTCCAGACCAGTAGACAAGGCCTGCAGACCGTAAACCTG
AGCCAGGCTTTCAAAAACTTGCAGGGGCTGTGGGGGGTGCGGGCTCCCACAGGCGACCGCGCGACCGTGT
CTAGCTTGCTGACGCCCAACTCGCGCCTGTTGCTGCTGCTAATAGCGCCCTTCACGGACAGTGGCAGCGT
GTCCCGGGACACATACCTAGGTCACTTGCTGACACTGTACCGCGAGGCCATAGGTCAGGCGCATGTGGAC
GAGCATACTTTCCAGGAGATTACAAGTGTCAGCCGCGCGCTGGGGCAGGAGGACACGGGCAGCCTGGAGG
CAACCCTAAACTACCTGCTGACCAACCGGCGGCAGAAGATCCCCTCGTTGCACAGTTTAAACAGCGAGGA
GGAGCGCATTTTGCGCTACGTGCAGCAGAGCGTGAGCCTTAACCTGATGCGCGACGGGGTAACGCCCAGC
GTGGCGCTGGACATGACCGCGCGCAACATGGAACCGGGCATGTATGCCTCAAACCGGCCGTTTATCAACC
GCCTAATGGACTACTTGCATCGCGCGGCCGCCGTGAACCCCGAGTATTTCACCAATGCCATCTTGAACCC
GCACTGGCTACCGCCCCCTGGTTTCTACACCGGGGGATTCGAGGTGCCCGAGGGTAACGATGGATTCCTC
TGGGACGACATAGACGACAGCGTGTTTTCCCCGCAACCGCAGACCCTGCTAGAGTTGCAACAGCGCGAGC
AGGCAGAGGCGGCGCTGCGAAAGGAAAGCTTCCGCAGGCCAAGCAGCTTGTCCGATCTAGGCGCTGCGGC
CCCGCGGTCAGATGCTAGTAGCCCATTTCCAAGCTTGATAGGGTCTCTTACCAGCACTCGCACCACCCGC
CCGCGCCTGCTGGGCGAGGAGGAGTACCTAAACAACTCGCTGCTGCAGCCGCAGCGCGAAAAAAACCTGC
CTCCGGCATTTCCCAACAACGGGATAGAGAGCCTAGTGGACAAGATGAGTAGATGGAAGACGTACGCGCA
GGAGCACAGGGACGTGCCAGGCCCGCGCCCGCCCACCCGTCGTCAAAGGCACGACCGTCAGCGGGGTCTG
GTGTGGGAGGACGATGACTCGGCAGACGACAGCAGCGTCCTGGATTTGGGAGGGAGTGGCAACCCGTTTG
CGCACCTTCGCCCCAGGCTGGGGAGAATGTTTTAAAAAAAAAAAAAGCATGATGCAAAATAAAAAACTCA
CCAAGGCCATGGCACCGAGCGTTGGTTTTCTTGTATTCCCCTTAGTATGCGGCGCGCGGCGATGTATGAG
GAAGGTCCTCCTCCCTCCTACGAGAGTGTGGTGAGCGCGGCGCCAGTGGCGGCGGCGCTGGGTTCTCCCT
TCGATGCTCCCCTGGACCCGCCGTTTGTGCCTCCGCGGTACCTGCGGCCTACCGGGGGGAGAAACAGCAT
CCGTTACTCTGAGTTGGCACCCCTATTCGACACCACCCGTGTGTACCTGGTGGACAACAAGTCAACGGAT
GTGGCATCCCTGAACTACCAGAACGACCACAGCAACTTTCTGACCACGGTCATTCAAAACAATGACTACA
GCCCGGGGGAGGCAAGCACACAGACCATCAATCTTGACGACCGGTCGCACTGGGGCGGCGACCTGAAAAC
CATCCTGCATACCAACATGCCAAATGTGAACGAGTTCATGTTTACCAATAAGTTTAAGGCGCGGGTGATG
GTGTCGCGCTTGCCTACTAAGGACAATCAGGTGGAGCTGAAATACGAGTGGGTGGAGTTCACGCTGCCCG
AGGGCAACTACTCCGAGACCATGACCATAGACCTTATGAACAACGCGATCGTGGAGCACTACTTGAAAGT
GGGCAGACAGAACGGGGTTCTGGAAAGCGACATCGGGGTAAAGTTTGACACCCGCAACTTCAGACTGGGG
TTTGACCCCGTCACTGGTCTTGTCATGCCTGGGGTATATACAAACGAAGCCTTCCATCCAGACATCATTT
TGCTGCCAGGATGCGGGGTGGACTTCACCCACAGCCGCCTGAGCAACTTGTTGGGCATCCGCAAGCGGCA
ACCCTTCCAGGAGGGCTTTAGGATCACCTACGATGATCTGGAGGGTGGTAACATTCCCGCACTGTTGGAT
GTGGACGCCTACCAGGCGAGCTTGAAAGATGACACCGAACAGGGCGGGGGTGGCGCAGGCGGCAGCAACA
GCAGTGGCAGCGGCGCGGAAGAGAACTCCAACGCGGCAGCCGCGGCAATGCAGCCGGTGGAGGACATGAA
CGATCATGCCATTCGCGGCGACACCTTTGCCACACGGGCTGAGGAGAAGCGCGCTGAGGCCGAAGCAGCG
GCCGAAGCTGCCGCCCCCGCTGCGCAACCCGAGGTCGAGAAGCCTCAGAAGAAACCGGTGATCAAACCCC
TGACAGAGGACAGCAAGAAACGCAGTTACAACCTAATAAGCAATGACAGCACCTTCACCCAGTACCGCAG
CTGGTACCTTGCATACAACTACGGCGACCCTCAGACCGGAATCCGCTCATGGACCCTGCTTTGCACTCCT
GACGTAACCTGCGGCTCGGAGCAGGTCTACTGGTCGTTGCCAGACATGATGCAAGACCCCGTGACCTTCC
GCTCCACGCGCCAGATCAGCAACTTTCCGGTGGTGGGCGCCGAGCTGTTGCCCGTGCACTCCAAGAGCTT
CTACAACGACCAGGCCGTCTACTCCCAACTCATCCGCCAGTTTACCTCTCTGACCCACGTGTTCAATCGC
TTTCCCGAGAACCAGATTTTGGCGCGCCCGCCAGCCCCCACCATCACCACCGTCAGTGAAAACGTTCCTG
CTCTCACAGATCACGGGACGCTACCGCTGCGCAACAGCATCGGAGGAGTCCAGCGAGTGACCATTACTGA
CGCCAGACGCCGCACCTGCCCCTACGTTTACAAGGCCCTGGGCATAGTCTCGCCGCGCGTCCTATCGAGC
CGCACTTTTTGAGCAAGCATGTCCATCCTTATATCGCCCAGCAATAACACAGGCTGGGGCCTGCGCTTCC
CAAGCAAGATGTTTGGCGGGGCCAAGAAGCGCTCCGACCAACACCCAGTGCGCGTGCGCGGGCACTACCG
CGCGCCCTGGGGCGCGCACAAACGCGGCCGCACTGGGCGCACCACCGTCGATGACGCCATCGACGCGGTG
GTGGAGGAGGCGCGCAACTACACGCCCACGCCGCCACCAGTGTCCACAGTGGACGCGGCCATTCAGACCG
TGGTGCGCGGAGCCCGGCGCTATGCTAAAATGAAGAGACGGCGGAGGCGCGTAGCACGTCGCCACCGCCG
CCGACCCGGCACTGCCGCCCAACGCGCGGCGGCGGCCCTGCTTAACCGCGCACGTCGCACCGGCCGACGG
GCGGCCATGCGGGCCGCTCGAAGGCTGGCCGCGGGTATTGTCACTGTGCCCCCCAGGTCCAGGCGACGAG
CGGCCGCCGCAGCAGCCGCGGCCATTAGTGCTATGACTCAGGGTCGCAGGGGCAACGTGTATTGGGTGCG
CGACTCGGTTAGCGGCCTGCGCGTGCCCGTGCGCACCCGCCCCCCGCGCAACTAGATTGCAAGAAAAAAC
TACTTAGACTCGTACTGTTGTATGTATCCAGCGGCGGCGGCGCGCAACGAAGCTATGTCCAAGCGCAAAA
TCAAAGAAGAGATGCTCCAGGTCATCGCGCCGGAGATCTATGGCCCCCCGAAGAAGGAAGAGCAGGATTA
CAAGCCCCGAAAGCTAAAGCGGGTCAAAAAGAAAAAGAAAGATGATGATGATGAACTTGACGACGAGGTG
GAACTGCTGCACGCTACCGCGCCCAGGCGACGGGTACAGTGGAAAGGTCGACGCGTAAAACGTGTTTTGC
GACCCGGCACCACCGTAGTCTTTACGCCCGGTGAGCGCTCCACCCGCACCTACAAGCGCGTGTATGATGA
GGTGTACGGCGACGAGGACCTGCTTGAGCAGGCCAACGAGCGCCTCGGGGAGTTTGCCTACGGAAAGCGG
CATAAGGACATGCTGGCGTTGCCGCTGGACGAGGGCAACCCAACACCTAGCCTAAAGCCCGTAACACTGC
AGCAGGTGCTGCCCGCGCTTGCACCGTCCGAAGAAAAGCGCGGCCTAAAGCGCGAGTCTGGTGACTTGGC
ACCCACCGTGCAGCTGATGGTACCCAAGCGCCAGCGACTGGAAGATGTCTTGGAAAAAATGACCGTGGAA
CCTGGGCTGGAGCCCGAGGTCCGCGTGCGGCCAATCAAGCAGGTGGCGCCGGGACTGGGCGTGCAGACCG
TGGACGTTCAGATACCCACTACCAGTAGCACCAGTATTGCCACCGCCACAGAGGGCATGGAGACACAAAC
GTCCCCGGTTGCCTCAGCGGTGGCGGATGCCGCGGTGCAGGCGGTCGCTGCGGCCGCGTCCAAGACCTCT
ACGGAGGTGCAAACGGACCCGTGGATGTTTCGCGTTTCAGCCCCCCGGCGCCCGCGCCGTTCGAGGAAGT
ACGGCGCCGCCAGCGCGCTACTGCCCGAATATGCCCTACATCCTTCCATTGCGCCTACCCCCGGCTATCG
TGGCTACACCTACCGCCCCAGAAGACGAGCAACTACCCGACGCCGAACCACCACTGGAACCCGCCGCCGC
CGTCGCCGTCGCCAGCCCGTGCTGGCCCCGATTTCCGTGCGCAGGGTGGCTCGCGAAGGAGGCAGGACCC
TGGTGCTGCCAACAGCGCGCTACCACCCCAGCATCGTTTAAAAGCCGGTCTTTGTGGTTCTTGCAGATAT
GGCCCTCACCTGCCGCCTCCGTTTCCCGGTGCCGGGATTCCGAGGAAGAATGCACCGTAGGAGGGGCATG
GCCGGCCACGGCCTGACGGGCGGCATGCGTCGTGCGCACCACCGGCGGCGGCGCGCGTCGCACCGTCGCA
TGCGCGGCGGTATCCTGCCCCTCCTTATTCCACTGATCGCCGCGGCGATTGGCGCCGTGCCCGGAATTGC
ATCCGTGGCCTTGCAGGCGCAGAGACACTGATTAAAAACAAGTTGCATGTGGAAAAATCAAAATAAAAAG
TCTGGACTCTCACGCTCGCTTGGTCCTGTAACTATTTTGTAGAATGGAAGACATCAACTTTGCGTCTCTG
GCCCCGCGACACGGCTCGCGCCCGTTCATGGGAAACTGGCAAGATATCGGCACCAGCAATATGAGCGGTG
GCGCCTTCAGCTGGGGCTCGCTGTGGAGCGGCATTAAAAATTTCGGTTCCACCGTTAAGAACTATGGCAG
CAAGGCCTGGAACAGCAGCACAGGCCAGATGCTGAGGGATAAGTTGAAAGAGCAAAATTTCCAACAAAAG
GTGGTAGATGGCCTGGCCTCTGGCATTAGCGGGGTGGTGGACCTGGCCAACCAGGCAGTGCAAAATAAGA
TTAACAGTAAGCTTGATCCCCGCCCTCCCGTAGAGGAGCCTCCACCGGCCGTGGAGACAGTGTCTCCAGA
GGGGCGTGGCGAAAAGCGTCCGCGCCCCGACAGGGAAGAAACTCTGGTGACGCAAATAGACGAGCCTCCC
TCGTACGAGGAGGCACTAAAGCAAGGCCTGCCCACCACCCGTCCCATCGCGCCCATGGCTACCGGAGTGC
TGGGCCAGCACACACCCGTAACGCTGGACCTGCCTCCCCCCGCCGACACCCAGCAGAAACCTGTGCTGCC
AGGCCCGACCGCCGTTGTTGTAACCCGTCCTAGCCGCGCGTCCCTGCGCCGCGCCGCCAGCGGTCCGCGA
TCGTTGCGGCCCGTAGCCAGTGGCAACTGGCAAAGCACACTGAACAGCATCGTGGGTCTGGGGGTGCAAT
CCCTGAAGCGCCGACGATGCTTCTGATAGCTAACGTGTCGTATGTGTGTCATGTATGCGTCCATGTCGCC
GCCAGAGGAGCTGCTGAGCCGCCGCGCGCCCGCTTTCCAAGATGGCTACCCCTTCGATGATGCCGCAGTG
GTCTTACATGCACATCTCGGGCCAGGACGCCTCGGAGTACCTGAGCCCCGGGCTGGTGCAGTTTGCCCGC
GCCACCGAGACGTACTTCAGCCTGAATAACAAGTTTAGAAACCCCACGGTGGCGCCTACGCACGACGTGA
CCACAGACCGGTCCCAGCGTTTGACGCTGCGGTTCATCCCTGTGGACCGTGAGGATACTGCGTACTCGTA
CAAGGCGCGGTTCACCCTAGCTGTGGGTGATAACCGTGTGCTGGACATGGCTTCCACGTACTTTGACATC
CGCGGCGTGCTGGACAGGGGCCCTACTTTTAAGCCCTACTCTGGCACTGCCTACAACGCCCTGGCTCCCA
AGGGTGCCCCAAATCCTTGCGAATGGGATGAAGCTGCTACTGCTCTTGAAATAAACCTAGAAGAAGAGGA
CGATGACAACGAAGACGAAGTAGACGAGCAAGCTGAGCAGCAAAAAACTCACGTATTTGGGCAGGCGCCT
TATTCTGGTATAAATATTACAAAGGAGGGTATTCAAATAGGTGTCGAAGGTCAAACACCTAAATATGCCG
ATAAAACATTTCAACCTGAACCTCAAATAGGAGAATCTCAGTGGTACGAAACAGAAATTAATCATGCAGC
TGGGAGAGTCCTAAAAAAGACTACCCCAATGAAACCATGTTACGGTTCATATGCAAAACCCACAAATGAA
AATGGAGGGCAAGGCATTCTTGTAAAGCAACAAAATGGAAAGCTAGAAAGTCAAGTGGAAATGCAATTTT
TCTCAACTACTGAGGCAGCCGCAGGCAATGGTGATAACTTGACTCCTAAAGTGGTATTGTACAGTGAAGA
TGTAGATATAGAAACCCCAGACACTCATATTTCTTACATGCCCACTATTAAGGAAGGTAACTCACGAGAA
CTAATGGGCCAACAATCTATGCCCAACAGGCCTAATTACATTGCTTTTAGGGACAATTTTATTGGTCTAA
TGTATTACAACAGCACGGGTAATATGGGTGTTCTGGCGGGCCAAGCATCGCAGTTGAATGCTGTTGTAGA
TTTGCAAGACAGAAACACAGAGCTTTCATACCAGCTTTTGCTTGATTCCATTGGTGATAGAACCAGGTAC
TTTTCTATGTGGAATCAGGCTGTTGACAGCTATGATCCAGATGTTAGAATTATTGAAAATCATGGAACTG
AAGATGAACTTCCAAATTACTGCTTTCCACTGGGAGGTGTGATTAATACAGAGACTCTTACCAAGGTAAA
ACCTAAAACAGGTCAGGAAAATGGATGGGAAAAAGATGCTACAGAATTTTCAGATAAAAATGAAATAAGA
GTTGGAAATAATTTTGCCATGGAAATCAATCTAAATGCCAACCTGTGGAGAAATTTCCTGTACTCCAACA
TAGCGCTGTATTTGCCCGACAAGCTAAAGTACAGTCCTTCCAACGTAAAAATTTCTGATAACCCAAACAC
CTACGACTACATGAACAAGCGAGTGGTGGCTCCCGGGCTAGTGGACTGCTACATTAACCTTGGAGCACGC
TGGTCCCTTGACTATATGGACAACGTCAACCCATTTAACCACCACCGCAATGCTGGCCTGCGCTACCGCT
CAATGTTGCTGGGCAATGGTCGCTATGTGCCCTTCCACATCCAGGTGCCTCAGAAGTTCTTTGCCATTAA
AAACCTCCTTCTCCTGCCGGGCTCATACACCTACGAGTGGAACTTCAGGAAGGATGTTAACATGGTTCTG
CAGAGCTCCCTAGGAAATGACCTAAGGGTTGACGGAGCCAGCATTAAGTTTGATAGCATTTGCCTTTACG
CCACCTTCTTCCCCATGGCCCACAACACCGCCTCCACGCTTGAGGCCATGCTTAGAAACGACACCAACGA
CCAGTCCTTTAACGACTATCTC
[453 nt withheld, positions 20323-20775]
CAGCCCATGAGCCGTCAGGTGGTGGATGATACTAAATACAAGGACTACCAACAGGTGGGCATCCTACACC
AACACAACAACTCTGGATTTGTTGGCTACCTTGCCCCCACCATGCGCGAAGGACAGGCCTACCCTGCTAA
CTTCCCCTATCCGCTTATAGGCAAGACCGCAGTTGACAGCATTACCCAGAAAAAGTTTCTTTGCGATCGC
ACCCTTTGGCGCATCCCATTCTCCAGTAACTTTATGTCCATGGGCGCACTCACAGACCTGGGCCAAAACC
TTCTCTACGCCAACTCCGCCCACGCGCTAGACATGACTTTTGAGGTGGATCCCATGGACGAGCCCACCCT
TCTTTATGTTTTGTTTGAAGTCTTTGACGTGGTCCGTGTGCACCAGCCGCACCGCGGCGTCATCGAAACC
GTGTACCTGCGCACGCCCTTCTCGGCCGGCAACGCCACAACATAAAGAAGCAAGCAACATCAACAACAGC
TGCCGCCATGGGCTCCAGTGAGCAGGAACTGAAAGCCATTGTCAAAGATCTTGGTTGTGGGCCATATTTT
TTGGGCACCTATGACAAGCGCTTTCCAGGCTTTGTTTCTCCACACAAGCTCGCCTGCGCCATAGTCAATA
CGGCCGGTCGCGAGACTGGGGGCGTACACTGGATGGCCTTTGCCTGGAACCCGCACTCAAAAACATGCTA
CCTCTTTGAGCCCTTTGGCTTTTCTGACCAGCGACTCAAGCAGGTTTACCAGTTTGAGTACGAGTCACTC
CTGCGCCGTAGCGCCATTGCTTCTTCCCCCGACCGCTGTATAACGCTGGAAAAGTCCACCCAAAGCGTAC
AGGGGCCCAACTCGGCCGCCTGTGGACTATTCTGCTGCATGTTTCTCCACGCCTTTGCCAACTGGCCCCA
AACTCCCATGGATCACAACCCCACCATGAACCTTATTACCGGGGTACCCAACTCCATGCTCAACAGTCCC
CAGGTACAGCCCACCCTGCGTCGCAACCAGGAACAGCTCTACAGCTTCCTGGAGCGCCACTCGCCCTACT
TCCGCAGCCACAGTGCGCAGATTAGGAGCGCCACTTCTTTTTGTCACTTGAAAAACATGTAAAAATAATG
TACTAGAGACACTTTCAATAAAGGCAAATGCTTTTATTTGTACACTCTCGGGTGATTATTTACCCCCACC
CTTGCCGTCTGCGCCGTTTAAAAATCAAAGGGGTTCTGCCGCGCATCGCTATGCGCCACTGGCAGGGACA
CGTTGCGATACTGGTGTTTAGTGCTCCACTTAAACTCAGGCACAACCATCCGCGGCAGCTCGGTGAAGTT
TTCACTCCACAGGCTGCGCACCATCACCAACGCGTTTAGCAGGTCGGGCGCCGATATCTTGAAGTCGCAG
TTGGGGCCTCCGCCCTGCGCGCGCGAGTTGCGATACACAGGGTTGCAGCACTGGAACACTATCAGCGCCG
GGTGGTGCACGCTGGCCAGCACGCTCTTGTCGGAGATCAGATCCGCGTCCAGGTCCTCCGCGTTGCTCAG
GGCGAACGGAGTCAACTTTGGTAGCTGCCTTCCCAAAAAGGGCGCGTGCCCAGGCTTTGAGTTGCACTCG
CACCGTAGTGGCATCAAAAGGTGACCGTGCCCGGTCTGGGCGTTAGGATACAGCGCCTGCATAAAAGCCT
TGATCTGCTTAAAAGCCACCTGAGCCTTTGCGCCTTCAGAGAAGAACATGCCGCAAGACTTGCCGGAAAA
CTGATTGGCCGGACAGGCCGCGTCGTGCACGCAGCACCTTGCGTCGGTGTTGGAGATCTGCACCACATTT
CGGCCCCACCGGTTCTTCACGATCTTGGCCTTGCTAGACTGCTCCTTCAGCGCGCGCTGCCCGTTTTCGC
TCGTCACATCCATTTCAATCACGTGCTCCTTATTTATCATAATGCTTCCGTGTAGACACTTAAGCTCGCC
TTCGATCTCAGCGCAGCGGTGCAGCCACAACGCGCAGCCCGTGGGCTCGTGATGCTTGTAGGTCACCTCT
GCAAACGACTGCAGGTACGCCTGCAGGAATCGCCCCATCATCGTCACAAAGGTCTTGTTGCTGGTGAAGG
TCAGCTGCAACCCGCGGTGCTCCTCGTTCAGCCAGGTCTTGCATACGGCCGCCAGAGCTTCCACTTGGTC
AGGCAGTAGTTTGAAGTTCGCCTTTAGATCGTTATCCACGTGGTACTTGTCCATCAGCGCGCGCGCAGCC
TCCATGCCCTTCTCCCACGCAGACACGATCGGCACACTCAGCGGGTTCATCACCGTAATTTCACTTTCCG
CTTCGCTGGGCTCTTCCTCTTCCTCTTGCGTCCGCATACCACGCGCCACTGGGTCGTCTTCATTCAGCCG
CCGCACTGTGCGCTTACCTCCTTTGCCATGCTTGATTAGCACCGGTGGGTTGCTGAAACCCACCATTTGT
AGCGCCACATCTTCTCTTTCTTCCTCGCTGTCCACGATTACCTCTGGTGATGGCGGGCGCTCGGGCTTGG
GAGAAGGGCGCTTCTTTTTCTTCTTGGGCGCAATGGCCAAATCCGCCGCCGAGGTCGATGGCCGCGGGCT
GGGTGTGCGCGGCACCAGCGCGTCTTGTGATGAGTCTTCCTCGTCCTCGGACTCGATACGCCGCCTCATC
CGCTTTTTTGGGGGCGCCCGGGGAGGCGGCGGCGACGGGGACGGGGACGACACGTCCTCCATGGTTGGGG
GACGTCGCGCCGCACCGCGTCCGCGCTCGGGGGTGGTTTCGCGCTGCTCCTCTTCCCGACTGGCCATTTC
CTTCTCCTATAGGCAGAAAAAGATCATGGAGTCAGTCGAGAAGAAGGACAGCCTAACCGCCCCCTCTGAG
TTCGCCACCACCGCCTCCACCGATGCCGCCAACGCGCCTACCACCTTCCCCGTCGAGGCACCCCCGCTTG
AGGAGGAGGAAGTGATTATCGAGCAGGACCCAGGTTTTGTAAGCGAAGACGACGAGGACCGCTCAGTACC
AACAGAGGATAAAAAGCAAGACCAGGACAACGCAGAGGCAAACGAGGAACAAGTCGGGCGGGGGGACGAA
AGGCATGGCGACTACCTAGATGTGGGAGACGACGTGCTGTTGAAGCATCTGCAGCGCCAGTGCGCCATTA
TCTGCGACGCGTTGCAAGAGCGCAGCGATGTGCCCCTCGCCATAGCGGATGTCAGCCTTGCCTACGAACG
CCACCTATTCTCACCGCGCGTACCCCCCAAACGCCAAGAAAACGGCACATGCGAGCCCAACCCGCGCCTC
AACTTCTACCCCGTATTTGCCGTGCCAGAGGTGCTTGCCACCTATCACATCTTTTTCCAAAACTGCAAGA
TACCCCTATCCTGCCGTGCCAACCGCAGCCGAGCGGACAAGCAGCTGGCCTTGCGGCAGGGCGCTGTCAT
ACCTGATATCGCCTCGCTCAACGAAGTGCCAAAAATCTTTGAGGGTCTTGGACGCGACGAGAAGCGCGCG
GCAAACGCTCTGCAACAGGAAAACAGCGAAAATGAAAGTCACTCTGGAGTGTTGGTGGAACTCGAGGGTG
ACAACGCGCGCCTAGCCGTACTAAAACGCAGCATCGAGGTCACCCACTTTGCCTACCCGGCACTTAACCT
ACCCCCCAAGGTCATGAGCACAGTCATGAGTGAGCTGATCGTGCGCCGTGCGCAGCCCCTGGAGAGGGAT
GCAAATTTGCAAGAACAAACAGAGGAGGGCCTACCCGCAGTTGGCGACGAGCAGCTAGCGCGCTGGCTTC
AAACGCGCGAGCCTGCCGACTTGGAGGAGCGACGCAAACTAATGATGGCCGCAGTGCTCGTTACCGTGGA
GCTTGAGTGCATGCAGCGGTTCTTTGCTGACCCGGAGATGCAGCGCAAGCTAGAGGAAACATTGCACTAC
ACCTTTCGACAGGGCTACGTACGCCAGGCCTGCAAGATCTCCAACGTGGAGCTCTGCAACCTGGTCTCCT
ACCTTGGAATTTTGCACGAAAACCGCCTTGGGCAAAACGTGCTTCATTCCACGCTCAAGGGCGAGGCGCG
CCGCGACTACGTCCGCGACTGCGTTTACTTATTTCTATGCTACACCTGGCAGACGGCCATGGGCGTTTGG
CAGCAGTGCTTGGAGGAGTGCAACCTCAAGGAGCTGCAGAAACTGCTAAAGCAAAACTTGAAGGACCTAT
GGACGGCCTTCAACGAGCGCTCCGTGGCCGCGCACCTGGCGGACATCATTTTCCCCGAACGCCTGCTTAA
AACCCTGCAACAGGGTCTGCCAGACTTCACCAGTCAAAGCATGTTGCAGAACTTTAGGAACTTTATCCTA
GAGCGCTCAGGAATCTTGCCCGCCACCTGCTGTGCACTTCCTAGCGACTTTGTGCCCATTAAGTACCGCG
AATGCCCTCCGCCGCTTTGGGGCCACTGCTACCTTCTGCAGCTAGCCAACTACCTTGCCTACCACTCTGA
CATAATGGAAGACGTGAGCGGTGACGGTCTACTGGAGTGTCACTGTCGCTGCAACCTATGCACCCCGCAC
CGCTCCCTGGTTTGCAATTCGCAGCTGCTTAACGAAAGTCAAATTATCGGTACCTTTGAGCTGCAGGGTC
CCTCGCCTGACGAAAAGTCCGCGGCTCCGGGGTTGAAACTCACTCCGGGGCTGTGGACGTCGGCTTACCT
TCGCAAATTTGTACCTGAGGACTACCACGCCCACGAGATTAGGTTCTACGAAGACCAATCCCGCCCGCCT
AATGCGGAGCTTACCGCCTGCGTCATTACCCAGGGCCACATTCTTGGCCAATTGCAAGCCATCAACAAAG
CCCGCCAAGAGTTTCTGCTACGAAAGGGACGGGGGGTTTACTTGGACCCCCAGTCCGGCGAGGAGCTCAA
CCCAATCCCCCCGCCGCCGCAGCCCTATCAGCAGCAGCCGCGGGCCCTTGCTTCCCAGGATGGCACCCAA
AAAGAAGCTGCAGCTGCCGCCGCCACCCACGGACGAGGAGGAATACTGGGACAGTCAGGCAGAGGAGGTT
TTGGACGAGGAGGAGGAGGACATGATGGAAGACTGGGAGAGCCTAGACGAGGAAGCTTCCGAGGTCGAAG
AGGTGTCAGACGAAACACCGTCACCCTCGGTCGCATTCCCCTCGCCGGCGCCCCAGAAATCGGCAACCGG
TTCCAGCATGGCTACAACCTCCGCTCCTCAGGCGCCGCCGGCACTGCCCGTTCGCCGACCCAACCGTAGA
TGGGACACCACTGGAACCAGGGCCGGTAAGTCCAAGCAGCCGCCGCCGTTAGCCCAAGAGCAACAACAGC
GCCAAGGCTACCGCTCATGGCGCGGGCACAAGAACGCCATAGTTGCTTGCTTGCAAGACTGTGGGGGCAA
CATCTCCTTCGCCCGCCGCTTTCTTCTCTACCATCACGGCGTGGCCTTCCCCCGTAACATCCTGCATTAC
TACCGTCATCTCTACAGCCCATACTGCACCGGCGGCAGCGGCAGCAACAGCAGCGGCCACACAGAAGCAA
AGGCGACCGGATAGCAAGACTCTGACAAAGCCCAAGAAATCCACAGCGGCGGCAGCAGCAGGAGGAGGAG
CGCTGCGTCTGGCGCCCAACGAACCCGTATCGACCCGCGAGCTTAGAAACAGGATTTTTCCCACTCTGTA
TGCTATATTTCAACAGAGCAGGGGCCAAGAACAAGAGCTGAAAATAAAAAACAGGTCTCTGCGATCCCTC
ACCCGCAGCTGCCTGTATCACAAAAGCGAAGATCAGCTTCGGCGCACGCTGGAAGACGCGGAGGCTCTCT
TCAGTAAATACTGCGCGCTGACTCTTAAGGACTAGTTTCGCGCCCTTTCTCAAATTTAAGCGCGAAAACT
ACGTCATCTCCAGCGGCCACACCCGGCGCCAGCACCTGTTGTCAGCGCCATTATGAGCAAGGAAATTCCC
ACGCCCTACATGTGGAGTTACCAGCCACAAATGGGACTTGCGGCTGGAGCTGCCCAAGACTACTCAACCC
GAATAAACTACATGAGCGCGGGACCCCACATGATATCCCGGGTCAACGGAATACGCGCCCACCGAAACCG
AATTCTCCTGGAACAGGCGGCTATTACCACCACACCTCGTAATAACCTTAATCCCCGTAGTTGGCCCGCT
GCCCTGGTGTACCAGGAAAGTCCCGCTCCCACCACTGTGGTACTTCCCAGAGACGCCCAGGCCGAAGTTC
AGATGACTAACTCAGGGGCGCAGCTTGCGGGCGGCTTTCGTCACAGGGTGCGGTCGCCCGGGCAGGGTAT
AACTCACCTGACAATCAGAGGGCGAGGTATTCAGCTCAACGACGAGTCGGTGAGCTCCTCGCTTGGTCTC
CGTCCGGACGGGACATTTCAGATCGGCGGCGCCGGCCGCTCTTCATTCACGCCTCGTCAGGCAATCCTAA
CTCTGCAGACCTCGTCCTCTGAGCCGCGCTCTGGAGGCATTGGAACTCTGCAATTTATTGAGGAGTTTGT
GCCATCGGTCTACTTTAACCCCTTCTCGGGACCTCCCGGCCACTATCCGGATCAATTTATTCCTAACTTT
GACGCGGTAAAGGACTCGGCGGACGGCTACGACTGAATGTTAAGTGGAGAGGCAGAGCAACTGCGCCTGA
AACACCTGGTCCACTGTCGCCGCCACAAGTGCTTTGCCCGCGACTCCGGTGAGTTTTGCTACTTTGAATT
GCCCGAGGATCATATCGAGGGCCCGGCGCACGGCGTCCGGCTTACCGCCCAGGGAGAGCTTGCCCGTAGC
CTGATTCGGGAGTTTACCCAGCGCCCCCTGCTAGTTGAGCGGGACAGGGGACCCTGTGTTCTCACTGTGA
TTTGCAACTGTCCTAACCCTGGATTACATCAAGATCTTTGTTGCCATCTCTGTGCTGAGTATAATAAATA
CAGAAATTAAAATATACTGGGGCTCCTATCGCCATCCTGTAAACGCCACCGTCTTCACCCGCCCAAGCAA
ACCAAGGCGAACCTTACCTGGTACTTTTAACATCTCTCCCTCTGTGATTTACAACAGTTTCAACCCAGAC
GGAGTGAGTCTACGAGAGAACCTCTCCGAGCTCAGCTACTCCATCAGAAAAAACACCACCCTCCTTACCT
GCCGGGAACGTACGAGTGCGTCACCGGCCGCTGCACCACACCTACCGCCTGACCGTAAACCAGACTTTTT
CCGGACAGACCTCAATAACTCTGTTTACCAGAACAGGAGGTGAGCTTAGAAAACCCTTAGGGTATTAGGC
CAAAGGCGCAGCTACTGTGGGGTTTATGAACAATTCAAGCAACTCTACGGGCTATTCTAATTCAGGTTTC
TCTAGAAATGGACGGAATTATTACAGAGCAGCGCCTGCTAGAAAGACGCAGGGCAGCGGCCGAGCAACAG
CGCATGAATCAAGAGCTCCAAGACATGGTTAACTTGCACCAGTGCAAAAGGGGTATCTTTTGTCTGGTAA
AGCAGGCCAAAGTCACCTACGACAGTAATACCACCGGACACCGCCTTAGCTACAAGTTGCCAACCAAGCG
TCAGAAATTGGTGGTCATGGTGGGAGAAAAGCCCATTACCATAACTCAGCACTCGGTAGAAACCGAAGGC
TGCATTCACTCACCTTGTCAAGGACCTGAGGATCTCTGCACCCTTATTAAGACCCTGTGCGGTCTCAAAG
ATCTTATTCCCTTTAACTAATAAAAAAAAATAATAAAGCATCACTTACTTAAAATCAGTTAGCAAATTTC
TGTCCAGTTTATTCAGCAGCACCTCCTTGCCCTCCTCCCAGCTCTGGTATTGCAGCTTCCTCCTGGCTGC
AAACTTTCTCCACAATCTAAATGGAATGTCAGTTTCCTCCTGTTCCTGTCCATCCGCACCCACTATCTTC
ATGTTGTTGCAGATGAAGCGCGCAAGACCGTCTGAAGATACCTTCAACCCCGTGTATCCATATGACACGG
AAACCGGTCCTCCAACTGTGCCTTTTCTTACTCCTCCCTTTGTATCCCCCAATGGGTTTCAAGAGAGTCC
CCCTGGGGTACTCTCTTTGCGCCTATCCGAACCTCTAGTTACCTCCAATGGCATGCTTGCGCTCAAAATG
GGCAACGGCCTCTCTCTGGACGAGGCCGGCAACCTTACCTCCCAAAATGTAACCACTGTGAGCCCACCTC
TCAAAAAAACCAAGTCAAACATAAACCTGGAAATATCTGCACCCCTCACAGTTACCTCAGAAGCCCTAAC
TGTGGCTGCCGCCGCACCTCTAATGGTCGCGGGCAACACACTCACCATGCAATCACAGGCCCCGCTAACC
GTGCACGACTCCAAACTTAGCATTGCCACCCAAGGACCCCTCACAGTGTCAGAAGGAAAGCTAGCCCTGC
AAACATCAGGCCCCCTCACCACCACCGATAGCAGTACCCTTACTATCACTGCCTCACCCCCTCTAACTAC
TGCCACTGGTAGCTTGGGCATTGACTTGAAAGAGCCCATTTATACACAAAATGGAAAACTAGGACTAAAG
TACGGGGCTCCTTTGCATGTAACAGACGACCTAAACACTTTGACCGTAGCAACTGGTCCAGGTGTGACTA
TTAATAATACTTCCTTGCAAACTAAAGTTACTGGAGCCTTGGGTTTTGATTCACAAGGCAATATGCAACT
TAATGTAGCAGGAGGACTAAGGATTGATTCTCAAAACAGACGCCTTATACTTGATGTTAGTTATCCGTTT
GATGCTCAAAACCAACTAAATCTAAGACTAGGACAGGGCCCTCTTTTTATAAACTCAGCCCACAACTTGG
ATATTAACTACAACAAAGGCCTTTACTTGTTTACAGCTTCAAACAATTCCAAAAAGCTTGAGGTTAACCT
AAGCACTGCCAAGGGGTTGATGTTTGACGCTACAGCCATAGCCATTAATGCAGGAGATGGGCTTGAATTT
GGTTCACCTAATGCACCAAACACAAATCCCCTCAAAACAAAAATTGGCCATGGCCTAGAATTTGATTCAA
ACAAGGCTATGGTTCCTAAACTAGGAACTGGCCTTAGTTTTGACAGCACAGGTGCCATTACAGTAGGAAA
CAAAAATAATGATAAGCTAACTTTGTGGACCACACCAGCTCCATCTCCTAACTGTAGACTAAATGCAGAG
AAAGATGCTAAACTCACTTTGGTCTTAACAAAATGTGGCAGTCAAATACTTGCTACAGTTTCAGTTTTGG
CTGTTAAAGGCAGTTTGGCTCCAATATCTGGAACAGTTCAAAGTGCTCATCTTATTATAAGATTTGACGA
AAATGGAGTGCTACTAAACAATTCCTTCCTGGACCCAGAATATTGGAACTTTAGAAATGGAGATCTTACT
GAAGGCACAGCCTATACAAACGCTGTTGGATTTATGCCTAACCTATCAGCTTATCCAAAATCTCACGGTA
AAACTGCCAAAAGTAACATTGTCAGTCAAGTTTACTTAAACGGAGACAAAACTAAACCTGTAACACTAAC
CATTACACTAAACGGTACACAGGAAACAGGAGACACAACTCCAAGTGCATACTCTATGTCATTTTCATGG
GACTGGTCTGGCCACAACTACATTAATGAAATATTTGCCACATCCTCTTACACTTTTTCATACATTGCCC
AAGAATAAAGAATCGTTTGTGTTATGTTTCAACGTGTTTATTTTTCAATTGCAGAAAATTTCGAATCATT
TTTCATTCAGTAGTATAGCCCCACCACCACATAGCTTATACAGATCACCGTACCTTAATCAAACTCACAG
AACCCTAGTATTCAACCTGCCACCTCCCTCCCAACACACAGAGTACACAGTCCTTTCTCCCCGGCTGGCC
TTAAAAAGCATCATATCATGGGTAACAGACATATTCTTAGGTGTTATATTCCACACGGTTTCCTGTCGAG
CCAAACGCTCATCAGTGATATTAATAAACTCCCCGGGCAGCTCACTTAAGTTCATGTCGCTGTCCAGCTG
CTGAGCCACAGGCTGCTGTCCAACTTGCGGTTGCTTAACGGGCGGCGAAGGAGAAGTCCACGCCTACATG
GGGGTAGAGTCATAATCGTGCATCAGGATAGGGCGGTGGTGCTGCAGCAGCGCGCGAATAAACTGCTGCC
GCCGCCGCTCCGTCCTGCAGGAATACAACATGGCAGTGGTCTCCTCAGCGATGATTCGCACCGCCCGCAG
CATAAGGCGCCTTGTCCTCCGGGCACAGCAGCGCACCCTGATCTCACTTAAATCAGCACAGTAACTGCAG
CACAGCACCACAATATTGTTCAAAATCCCACAGTGCAAGGCGCTGTATCCAAAGCTCATGGCGGGGACCA
CAGAACCCACGTGGCCATCATACCACAAGCGCAGGTAGATTAAGTGGCGACCCCTCATAAACACGCTGGA
CATAAACATTACCTCTTTTGGCATGTTGTAATTCACCACCTCCCGGTACCATATAAACCTCTGATTAAAC
ATGGCGCCATCCACCACCATCCTAAACCAGCTGGCCAAAACCTGCCCGCCGGCTATACACTGCAGGGAAC
CGGGACTGGAACAATGACAGTGGAGAGCCCAGGACTCGTAACCATGGATCATCATGCTCGTCATGATATC
AATGTTGGCACAACACAGGCACACGTGCATACACTTCCTCAGGATTACAAGCTCCTCCCGCGTTAGAACC
ATATCCCAGGGAACAACCCATTCCTGAATCAGCGTAAATCCCACACTGCAGGGAAGACCTCGCACGTAAC
TCACGTTGTGCATTGTCAAAGTGTTACATTCGGGCAGCAGCGGATGATCCTCCAGTATGGTAGCGCGGGT
TTCTGTCTCAAAAGGAGGTAGACGATCCCTACTGTACGGAGTGCGCCGAGACAACCGAGATCGTGTTGGT
CGTAGTGTCATGCCAAATGGAACGCCGGACGTAGTCATATTTCCTGAAGCAAAACCAGGTGCGGGCGTGA
CAAACAGATCTGCGTCTCCGGTCTCGCCGCTTAGATCGCTCTGTGTAGTAGTTGTAGTATATCCACTCTC
TCAAAGCATCCAGGCGCCCCCTGGCTTCGGGTTCTATGTAAACTCCTTCATGCGCCGCTGCCCTGATAAC
ATCCACCACCGCAGAATAAGCCACACCCAGCCAACCTACACATTCGTTCTGCGAGTCACACACGGGAGGA
GCGGGAAGAGCTGGAAGAACCATGTTTTTTTTTTTATTCCAAAAGATTATCCAAAACCTCAAAATGAAGA
TCTATTAAGTGAACGCGCTCCCCTCCGGTGGCGTGGTCAAACTCTACAGCCAAAGAACAGATAATGGCAT
TTGTAAGATGTTGCACAATGGCTTCCAAAAGGCAAACGGCCCTCACGTCCAAGTGGACGTAAAGGCTAAA
CCCTTCAGGGTGAATCTCCTCTATAAACATTCCAGCACCTTCAACCATGCCCAAATAATTCTCATCTCGC
CACCTTCTCAATATATCTCTAAGCAAATCCCGAATATTAAGTCCGGCCATTGTAAAAATCTGCTCCAGAG
CGCCCTCCACCTTCAGCCTCAAGCAGCGAATCATGATTGCAAAAATTCAGGTTCCTCACAGACCTGTATA
AGATTCAAAAGCGGAACATTAACAAAAATACCGCGATCCCGTAGGTCCCTTCGCAGGGCCAGCTGAACAT
AATCGTGCAGGTCTGCACGGACCAGCGCGGCCACTTCCCCGCCAGGAACCATGACAAAAGAACCCACACT
GATTATGACACGCATACTCGGAGCTATGCTAACCAGCGTAGCCCCGATGTAAGCTTGTTGCATGGGCGGC
GATATAAAATGCAAGGTGCTGCTCAAAAAATCAGGCAAAGCCTCGCGCAAAAAAGAAAGCACATCGTAGT
CATGCTCATGCAGATAAAGGCAGGTAAGCTCCGGAACCACCACAGAAAAAGACACCATTTTTCTCTCAAA
CATGTCTGCGGGTTTCTGCATAAACACAAAATAAAATAACAAAAAAACATTTAAACATTAGAAGCCTGTC
TTACAACAGGAAAAACAACCCTTATAAGCATAAGACGGACTACGGCCATGCCGGCGTGACCGTAAAAAAA
CTGGTCACCGTGATTAAAAAGCACCACCGACAGCTCCTCGGTCATGTCCGGAGTCATAATGTAAGACTCG
GTAAACACATCAGGTTGATTCACATCGGTCAGTGCTAAAAAGCGACCGAAATAGCCCGGGGGAATACATA
CCCGCAGGCGTAGAGACAACATTACAGCCCCCATAGGAGGTATAACAAAATTAATAGGAGAGAAAAACAC
ATAAACACCTGAAAAACCCTCCTGCCTAGGCAAAATAGCACCCTCCCGCTCCAGAACAACATACAGCGCT
TCCACAGCGGCAGCCATAACAGTCAGCCTTACCAGTAAAAAAGAAAACCTATTAAAAAAACACCACTCGA
CACGGCACCAGCTCAATCAGTCACAGTGTAAAAAAGGGCCAAGTGCAGAGCGAGTATATATAGGACTAAA
AAATGACGTAACGGTTAAAGTCCACAAAAAACACCCAGAAAACCGCACGCGAACCTACGCCCAGAAACGA
AAGCCAAAAAACCCACAACTTCCTCAAATCGTCACTTCCGTTTTCCCACGTTACGTCACTTCCCATTTTA
AGAAAACTACAATTCCCAACACATACAAGTTACTCCGCCCTAAAACCTACGTCACCCGCCCCGTTCCCAC
GCCCCGCGCCACGTCACAAACTCCACCCCCTCATTATCATATTGGCTTCAATCCAAAATAAGGTATATTA
TTGATGATGTTAATTAATTTAAATCCGCATGCGATATCGAGCTCTCCCGGGAATTCGGATCTGCGACGCG
AGGCTGGATGGCCTTCCCCATTATGATTCTTCTCGCTTCCGGCGGCATCGGGATGCCCGCGTTGCAGGCC
ATGCTGTCCAGGCAGGTAGATGACGACCATCAGGGACAGCTTCAAGGCCAGCAAAAGGCCAGGAACCGTA
AAAAGGCCGCGTTGCTGGCGTTTTTCCATAGGCTCCGCCCCCCTGACGAGCATCACAAAAATCGACGCTC
AAGTCAGAGGTGGCGAAACCCGACAGGACTATAAAGATACCAGGCGTTTCCCCCTGGAAGCTCCCTCGTG
CGCTCTCCTGTTCCGACCCTGCCGCTTACCGGATACCTGTCCGCCTTTCTCCCTTCGGGAAGCGTGGCGC
TTTCTCATAGCTCACGCTGTAGGTATCTCAGTTCGGTGTAGGTCGTTCGCTCCAAGCTGGGCTGTGTGCA
CGAACCCCCCGTTCAGCCCGACCGCTGCGCCTTATCCGGTAACTATCGTCTTGAGTCCAACCCGGTAAGA
CACGACTTATCGCCACTGGCAGCAGCCACTGGTAACAGGATTAGCAGAGCGAGGTATGTAGGCGGTGCTA
CAGAGTTCTTGAAGTGGTGGCCTAACTACGGCTACACTAGAAGGACAGTATTTGGTATCTGCGCTCTGCT
GAAGCCAGTTACCTTCGGAAAAAGAGTTGGTAGCTCTTGATCCGGCAAACAAACCACCGCTGGTAGCGGT
GGTTTTTTTGTTTGCAAGCAGCAGATTACGCGCAGAAAAAAAGGATCTCAAGAAGATCCTTTGATCTTTT
CTACGGGGTCTGACGCTCAGTGGAACGAAAACTCACGTTAAGGGATTTTGGTCATGAGATTATCAAAAAG
GATCTTCACCTAGATCCTTTTAAATCAATCTAAAGTATATATGAGTAAACTTGGTCTGACAGTTACCAAT
GCTTAATCAGTGAGGCACCTATCTCAGCGATCTGTCTATTTCGTTCATCCATAGTTGCCTGACTCCCCGT
CGTGTAGATAACTACGATACGGGAGGGCTTACCATCTGGCCCCAGTGCTGCAATGATACCGCGAGACCCA
CGCTCACCGGCTCCAGATTTATCAGCAATAAACCAGCCAGCCGGAAGGGCCGAGCGCAGAAGTGGTCCTG
CAACTTTATCCGCCTCCATCCAGTCTATTAATTGTTGCCGGGAAGCTAGAGTAAGTAGTTCGCCAGTTAA
TAGTTTGCGCAACGTTGTTGCCATTGCTACAGGCATCGTGGTGTCACGCTCGTCGTTTGGTATGGCTTCA
TTCAGCTCCGGTTCCCAACGATCAAGGCGAGTTACATGATCCCCCATGTTGTGCAAAAAAGCGGTTAGCT
CCTTCGGTCCTCCGATCGTTGTCAGAAGTAAGTTGGCCGCAGTGTTATCACTCATGGTTATGGCAGCACT
GCATAATTCTCTTACTGTCATGCCATCCGTAAGATGCTTTTCTGTGACTGGTGAGTACTCAACCAAGTCA
TTCTGAGAATAGTGTATGCGGCGACCGAGTTGCTCTTGCCCGGCGTCAACACGGGATAATACCGCGCCAC
ATAGCAGAACTTTAAAAGTGCTCATCATTGGAAAACGTTCTTCGGGGCGAAAACTCTCAAGGATCTTACC
GCTGTTGAGATCCAGTTCGATGTAACCCACTCGTGCACCCAACTGATCTTCAGCATCTTTTACTTTCACC
AGCGTTTCTGGGTGAGCAAAAACAGGAAGGCAAAATGCCGCAAAAAAGGGAATAAGGGCGACACGGAAAT
GTTGAATACTCATACTCTTCCTTTTTCAATATTATTGAAGCATTTATCAGGGTTATTGTCTCATGAGCGG
ATACATATTTGAATGTATTTAGAAAAATAAACAAATAGGGGTTCCGCGCACATTTCCCCGAAAAGTGCCA
CCTGACGTCTAAGAAACCATTATTATCATGACATTAACCTATAAAAATAGGCGTATCACGAGGCCCTTTC
GTCTTCAAGAATTGGATCCGAATTCCCGGGAGAGCTCGATATCGCATGCGGATTTAAATTAATTAA
